>Addgene plasmid #107611 | pCDNA3.1neo-14-3-3-CLuc | addgene full sequence | sequence record 209757 | Addgene NGS Result
GACATTGATTATTGACTAGTTATTAATAGTAATCAATTACGGGGTCATTAGTTCATAGCCCATATATGGA
GTTCCGCGTTACATAACTTACGGTAAATGGCCCGCCTGGCTGACCGCCCAACGACCCCCGCCCATTGACG
TCAATAATGACGTATGTTCCCATAGTAACGCCAATAGGGACTTTCCATTGACGTCAATGGGTGGAGTATT
TACGGTAAACTGCCCACTTGGCAGTACATCAAGTGTATCATATGCCAAGTACGCCCCCTATTGACGTCAA
TGACGGTAAATGGCCCGCCTGGCATTATGCCCAGTACATGACCTTATGGGACTTTCCTACTTGGCAGTAC
ATCTACGTATTAGTCATCGCTATTACCATGGTGATGCGGTTTTGGCAGTACATCAATGGGCGTGGATAGC
GGTTTGACTCACGGGGATTTCCAAGTCTCCACCCCATTGACGTCAATGGGAGTTTGTTTTGGCACCAAAA
TCAACGGGACTTTCCAAAATGTCGTAACAACTCCGCCCCATTGACGCAAATGGGCGGTAGGCGTGTACGG
TGGGAGGTCTATATAAGCAGAGCTCTCTGGCTAACTAGAGAACCCACTGCTTACTGGCTTATCGAAATTA
ATACGACTCACTATAGGGAGACCCAAGCTGGCTAGCGTTTAAACTTAAGCTTGGTACCGAGCTCGGATCC
GCCGCCACCATGGAGAAGACTGAGCTGATCCAAAAGGCCAAGCTGGCCGAGCAGGCCGAGCGCTACGACG
ACATGGCCACCTGCATGAAGGCAGTGACCGAGCAGGGCGCCGAGCTGTCCAACGAGGAGCGCAACCTGCT
CTCCGTGGCCTACAAGAACGTGGTCGGGGGCCGCAGGTCCGCCTGGAGGGTCATCTCTAGCATCGAGCAG
AAGACCGACACCTCCGACAAGAAGTTGCAGCTGATTAAGGACTATCGGGAGAAAGTGGAGTCCGAGCTGA
GATCCATCTGCACCACGGTGCTGGAATTGTTGGATAAATATTTAATAGCCAATGCAACTAATCCAGAGAG
TAAGGTCTTCTATCTGAAAATGAAGGGTGATTACTTCCGGTACCTTGCTGAAGTTGCGTGTGGTGATGAT
CGAAAACAAACGATAGATAATTCCCAAGGAGCTTACCAAGAGGCATTTGATATAAGCAAGAAAGAGATGC
AACCCACACACCCAATCCGCCTGGGGCTTGCTCTTAACTTTTCTGTATTTTACTATGAGATTCTTAATAA
CCCAGAGCTTGCCTGCACGCTGGCTAAAACGGCTTTTGATGAGGCCATTGCTGAACTTGATACACTGAAT
GAAGACTCATACAAAGACAGCACCCTCATCATGCAGTTGCTTAGAGACAACCTAACACTTTGGACATCAG
ACAGTGCAGGAGAAGAATGTGATGCGGCAGAAGGGGCTGAAAACGGAGGAGGAGGTAGTGGTCCTATGAT
TATGTCCGGTTATGTAAACAATCCGGAAGCGACCAACGCCTTGATTGACAAGGATGGATGGCTACATTCT
GGAGACATAGCTTACTGGGACGAAGACGAACACTTCTTCATCGTTGACCGCCTGAAGTCTCTGATTAAGT
ACAAAGGCTATCAGGTGGCTCCCGCTGAATTGGAATCCATCTTGCTCCAACACCCCAACATCTTCGACGC
AGGTGTCGCAGGTCTTCCCGACGATGACGCCGGTGAACTTCCCGCCGCCGTTGTTGTTTTGGAGCACGGA
AAGACGATGACGGAAAAAGAGATCGTGGATTACGTCGCCAGTCAAGTAACAACCGCGAAAAAGTTGCGCG
GAGGAGTTGTGTTTGTGGACGAAGTACCGAAAGGTCTTACCGGAAAACTCGACGCAAGAAAAATCAGAGA
GATCCTCATAAAGGCCAAGAAGGGCGGAAAGATCGCCGTGTAAGCGGCCGCTCGAGTCTAGAGGGCCCGT
TTAAACCCGCTGATCAGCCTCGACTGTGCCTTCTAGTTGCCAGCCATCTGTTGTTTGCCCCTCCCCCGTG
CCTTCCTTGACCCTGGAAGGTGCCACTCCCACTGTCCTTTCCTAATAAAATGAGGAAATTGCATCGCATT
GTCTGAGTAGGTGTCATTCTATTCTGGGGGGTGGGGTGGGGCAGGACAGCAAGGGGGAGGATTGGGAAGA
CAATAGCAGGCATGCTGGGGATGCGGTGGGCTCTATGGCTTCTGAGGCGGAAAGAACCAGTGGCGGTAAT
ACGGTTATCCACAGAATCAGGGGATAACGCAGGAAAGAACATGTGAGCAAAAGGCCAGCAAAAGGCCAGG
AACCGTAAAAAGGCCGCGTTGCTGGCGTTTTTCCATAGGCTCCGCCCCCCTGACGAGCATCACAAAAATC
GACGCTCAAGTCAGAGGTGGCGAAACCCGACAGGACTATAAAGATACCAGGCGTTTCCCCCTGGAAGCTC
CCTCGTGCGCTCTCCTGTTCCGACCCTGCCGCTTACCGGATACCTGTCCGCCTTTCTCCCTTCGGGAAGC
GTGGCGCTTTCTCATAGCTCACGCTGTAGGTATCTCAGTTCGGTGTAGGTCGTTCGCTCCAAGCTGGGCT
GTGTGCACGAACCCCCCGTTCAGCCCGACCGCTGCGCCTTATCCGGTAACTATCGTCTTGAGTCCAACCC
GGTAAGACACGACTTATCGCCACTGGCAGCAGCCACTGGTAACAGGATTAGCAGAGCGAGGTATGTAGGC
GGTGCTACAGAGTTCTTGAAGTGGTGGCCTAACTACGGCTACACTAGAAGAACAGTATTTGGTATCTGCG
CTCTGCTGAAGCCAGTTACCTTCGGAAAAAGAGTTGGTAGCTCTTGATCCGGCAAACAAACCACCGCTGG
TAGCGGTGGTTTTTTTGTTTGCAAGCAGCAGATTACGCGCAGAAAAAAAGGATCTCAAGAAGATCCTTTG
ATCTTTTCTACGGGGTCTGACGCTCAGTGGAACGAAAACTCACGTTAAGGGATTTTGGTCATGAGATTAT
CAAAAAGGATCTTCACCTAGATCCTTTTAAATTAAAAATGAAGTTTTAAATCAATCTAAAGTATATATGA
GTAACCTGAGGCTATGGCAGGGCCTGCCGCCCCGACGTTGGCTGCGAGCCCTGGGCCTTCACCCGAACTT
GGGGGGTGGGGTGGGGAAAAGGAAGAAACGCGGGCGTATTGGCCCCAATGGGGTCTCGGTGGGGTATCGA
CAGAGTGCCAGCCCTGGGACCGAACCCCGCGTTTATGAACAAACGACCCAACACCGTGCGTTTTATTCTG
TCTTTTTATTGCCGTCATAGCGCGGGTTCCTTCCGGTATTGTCTCCTTCCGTGTTTCAGTTAGCCTCCCC
CTAGGGTGGGCGAAGAACTCCAGCATGAGATCCCCGCGCTGGAGGATCATCCAGCCGGCGTCCCGGAAAA
CGATTCCGAAGCCCAACCTTTCATAGAAGGCGGCGGTGGAATCGAAATCTCGTGATGGCAGGTTGGGCGT
CGCTTGGTCGGTCATTTCGAACCCCAGAGTCCCGCTCAGAAGAACTCGTCAAGAAGGCGATAGAAGGCGA
TGCGCTGCGAATCGGGAGCGGCGATACCGTAAAGCACGAGGAAGCGGTCAGCCCATTCGCCGCCAAGCTC
TTCAGCAATATCACGGGTAGCCAACGCTATGTCCTGATAGCGGTCCGCCACACCCAGCCGGCCACAGTCG
ATGAATCCAGAAAAGCGGCCATTTTCCACCATGATATTCGGCAAGCAGGCATCGCCATGGGTCACGACGA
GATCCTCGCCGTCGGGCATGCTCGCCTTGAGCCTGGCGAACAGTTCGGCTGGCGCGAGCCCCTGATGCTC
TTCGTCCAGATCATCCTGATCGACAAGACCGGCTTCCATCCGAGTACGTGCTCGCTCGATGCGATGTTTC
GCTTGGTGGTCGAATGGGCAGGTAGCCGGATCAAGCGTATGCAGCCGCCGCATTGCATCAGCCATGATGG
ATACTTTCTCGGCAGGAGCAAGGTGAGATGACAGGAGATCCTGCCCCGGCACTTCGCCCAATAGCAGCCA
GTCCCTTCCCGCTTCAGTGACAACGTCGAGCACAGCTGCGCAAGGAACGCCCGTCGTGGCCAGCCACGAT
AGCCGCGCTGCCTCGTCTTGCAGTTCATTCAGGGCACCGGACAGGTCGGTCTTGACAAAAAGAACCGGGC
GCCCCTGCGCTGACAGCCGGAACACGGCGGCATCAGAGCAGCCGATTGTCTGTTGTGCCCAGTCATAGCC
GAATAGCCTCTCCACCCAAGCGGCCGGAGAACCTGCGTGCAATCCATCTTGTTCAATCATGCGAAACGAT
CCTCATCCTGTCTCTTGATCGATCTTTGCAAAAGCCTAGGCCTCCAAAAAAGCCTCCTCACTACTTCTGG
AATAGCTCAGAGGCCGAGGCGGCCTCGGCCTCTGCATAAATAAAAAAAATTAGTCAGCCATGGGGCGGAG
AATGGGCGGAACTGGGCGGAGTTAGGGGCGGGATGGGCGGAGTTAGGGGCGGGACTATGGTTGCTGACTA
ATTGAGATGCATGCTTTGCATACTTCTGCCTGCTGGGGAGCCTGGGGACTTTCCACACCTGGTTGCTGAC
TAATTGAGATGCATGCTTTGCATACTTCTGCCTGCTGGGGAGCCTGGGGACTTTCCACACCCTAACTGAC
ACACATTCCACAGCTGGTTCTTTCCGCCTCAGGACTCTTCCTTTTTCAATAAATCAATCTAAAGTATATA
TGAGTAAACTTGGTCTGACAGTTACCAATGCTTAATCAGTGAGGCACCTATCTCAGCGATCTGTCTATTT
CGTTCATCCATAGTTGCCTGACTCCCCGTCGTGTAGATAACTACGATACGGGAGGGCTTACCATCTGGCC
CCAGTGCTGCAATGATACCGCGAGACCCACGCTCACCGGCTCCAGATTTATCAGCAATAAACCAGCCAGC
CGGAAGGGCCGAGCGCAGAAGTGGTCCTGCAACTTTATCCGCCTCCATCCAGTCTATTAATTGTTGCCGG
GAAGCTAGAGTAAGTAGTTCGCCAGTTAATAGTTTGCGCAACGTTGTTGCCATTGCTACAGGCATCGTGG
TGTCACGCTCGTCGTTTGGTATGGCTTCATTCAGCTCCGGTTCCCAACGATCAAGGCGAGTTACATGATC
CCCCATGTTGTGCAAAAAAGCGGTTAGCTCCTTCGGTCCTCCGATCGTTGTCAGAAGTAAGTTGGCCGCA
GTGTTATCACTCATGGTTATGGCAGCACTGCATAATTCTCTTACTGTCATGCCATCCGTAAGATGCTTTT
CTGTGACTGGTGAGTACTCAACCAAGTCATTCTGAGAATAGTGTATGCGGCGACCGAGTTGCTCTTGCCC
GGCGTCAATACGGGATAATACCGCGCCACATAGCAGAACTTTAAAAGTGCTCATCATTGGAAAACGTTCT
TCGGGGCGAAAACTCTCAAGGATCTTACCGCTGTTGAGATCCAGTTCGATGTAACCCACTCGTGCACCCA
ACTGATCTTCAGCATCTTTTACTTTCACCAGCGTTTCTGGGTGAGCAAAAACAGGAAGGCAAAATGCCGC
AAAAAAGGGAATAAGGGCGACACGGAAATGTTGAATACTCATACTCTTCCTTTTTCAATATTATTGAAGC
ATTTATCAGGGTTATTGTCTCATGAGCGGATACATATTTGAATGTATTTAGAAAAATAAACAAATAGGGG
TTCCGCGCACATTTCCCCGAAAAGTGCCACCTG
[124 nt withheld, positions 5774-5897]
C
[91 nt withheld, positions 5899-5989]
A
[49 nt withheld, positions 5991-6039]
CCTTTGACGTTGGAGTCCACGTTCTTT
[37 nt withheld, positions 6067-6103]
ACCCTATCTCGGTCTATTCTTTTGATTTATAAGGGATTTTGCCGATTTCGGCCTATTGGTTAAAAAATGA
GCTGATTTAACAAAAATTTAACGCGAATTTTAACAAAATATTAACGCTTACAATTTACGCGCGCGTT
Features (pLannotate 1.2.2; 18 found; start..end, strand, type, name):
      1..380     +  enhancer       CMV enhancer: human cytomegalovirus immediate early enhancer
    381..584     +  promoter       CMV promoter: human cytomegalovirus (CMV) immediate early promoter
    580..613     +  LTR            5' LTR (truncated) (fragment): truncated 5' long terminal repeat (LTR) from HIV-1
    629..647     +  promoter       T7 promoter: promoter for bacteriophage T7 RNA polymerase
    710..1444    +  CDS            YWHAQ: 1433T_BOVIN - Experimental evidence at protein level: Swiss-Prot protein existence level 1. Adapter protein implicated in the regulation of a large spectrum of both general and specialized signaling pathways. Binds to a large number of partners, usually by recognition of a phosphoserine or phosphothreonine motif. Binding generally results in the modulation of the activity of the binding partner. Negatively regulates the kinase activity of PDPK1 (By similarity). From Bos taurus (Bovine).
   1460..1933    +  CDS            luciferase (fragment): firefly luciferase; luc+; enhanced luc+ version of the luciferase gene
   1984..2208    +  polyA_signal   bGH poly(A) signal: bovine growth hormone polyadenylation signal
   2212..2230    +  promoter       SV40 promoter (fragment): SV40 enhancer and early promoter
   2340..2928    -  rep_origin     ori: high-copy-number ColE1/pMB1/pBR322/pUC origin of replication
   3150..3166    +  polyA_signal   bGH poly(A) signal (fragment): bovine growth hormone polyadenylation signal
   3257..3304    -  polyA_signal   HSV TK poly(A) signal: herpes simplex virus thymidine kinase polyadenylation signal (Cole and Stacy, 1985)
   3363..3515    -  CDS            ble (fragment): BLE_KLEPN - Experimental evidence at protein level: Swiss-Prot protein existence level 1. Binding protein with a strong affinity to the bleomycin family of antibiotics. Binds to CL990; an antimitotic-antibiotic compound. From Klebsiella pneumoniae.
   3536..4330    -  CDS            NeoR/KanR: aminoglycoside phosphotransferase from Tn5; aph(3')-II (or nptII); confers resistance to neomycin, kanamycin, and G418 (Geneticin®)
   4365..4722    -  promoter       SV40 promoter: SV40 enhancer and early promoter
   4724..4741    -  promoter       AmpR promoter (fragment): bla
   4782..5642    -  CDS            AmpR: β-lactamase; bla; confers resistance to ampicillin, carbenicillin, and related antibiotics
   5643..5747    -  promoter       AmpR promoter: bla
   5774..6202    +  rep_origin     f1 ori (sequence partly withheld): f1 bacteriophage origin of replication; arrow indicates direction of (+) strand synthesis
