[The description below was written by a language model from this plasmid's Addgene catalogue record and pLannotate feature annotations shown in this document.]
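Description:
pCDNA3.1neo-14-3-3-CLuc is a mammalian expression plasmid of about 6.2 kb, built on a pcDNA3.1-type backbone, that encodes one half of a split-luciferase biosensor for reporting LATS kinase activity in the Hippo pathway. It is maintained in E. coli at high copy through a ColE1/pUC-type origin with ampicillin selection (AmpR, β-lactamase) and also carries an f1 origin. For selection in mammalian cells, an SV40 enhancer/early promoter drives a NeoR/KanR cassette conferring G418 resistance, followed by a partial ble remnant and an HSV TK polyadenylation signal. The insert name in the catalogue mentions a "hygro" backbone, but the sequenced plasmid contains the neomycin marker, in line with the plasmid name.

The payload is driven by the CMV immediate-early enhancer and promoter, with a T7 promoter just upstream of the insert, and is terminated by the bGH poly(A) signal. The open reading frame comprises a 14-3-3 coding sequence, annotated as the theta isoform (YWHAQ; the best database match is the bovine protein, and the record does not state the species of origin), followed after a short gap by a fragment of firefly luciferase corresponding to the C-terminal portion (CLuc). 14-3-3 proteins bind phosphoserine/phosphothreonine motifs, so the implied design is that this fusion associates with a partner carrying the complementary luciferase fragment once that partner is phosphorylated by LATS, reconstituting a luminescent signal. The partner construct is not described in this record. The depositor suggests an MST1 expression plasmid as a positive control and cautions that feedback signalling from YAP/TAZ activity can itself raise LATS and biosensor readouts.
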