Addgene plasmid #107611: pCDNA3.1neo-14-3-3-CLuc
Purpose: measure LATS activity by Luciferase Assay
Depositing lab: Xiaolong Yang. Depositing organization: Queen's University. Publication: A LATS biosensor screen identifies VEGFR as a regulator of the Hippo pathway in angiogenesis. Azad T, Janse van Rensburg HJ, Lightbody ED, Neveu B, Champagne A, Ghaffari A, Kay VR, Hao Y, Shen H, Yeung B, Croy BA, Guan KL, Pouliot F, Zhang J, Nicol CJB, Yang X. Nat Commun. 2018 Mar 13;9(1):1061. doi: 10.1038/s41467-018-03278-w. PubMed 29535383.
Backbone
  Vector backbone: pCDNA3.1
  Vector type: Mammalian Expression
  Selectable markers: Neomycin (select with G418)
Growth in bacteria
  Bacterial resistance: Ampicillin, 100 μg/mL
  Growth temperature: 37°C
  Growth strain: DH5alpha
  Copy number: High Copy
Gene/Insert
  Gene/Insert name: pCDNA3.1hygro-BamHI-CLuc1433-NotI
Terms and licenses: Academic/Nonprofit Terms; Industry Terms: Not Available to Industry
Depositor comments: To get a good signal this biosensor should be used fresh and pcDNA3.1-MST1-myc might be used as a positive control for the system. Because of feedback pathways, signaling pathways that increase YAP/TAZ activity sometimes also finally increase LATS and LATS biosensor activity. So, to interpret biosensor signals it is good to always keep the effect of feedback signaling in mind.
How to cite: pCDNA3.1neo-14-3-3-CLuc was a gift from Xiaolong Yang (Addgene plasmid # 107611 ; http://n2t.net/addgene:107611 ; RRID:Addgene_107611)
