>Addgene plasmid #107611 | pCDNA3.1neo-14-3-3-CLuc | depositor partial sequence | sequence record 204333 | T7
GGCCGAGCAGGCCGAGCGCTACGACGACATGGCCACCTGCATGAAGGCAGTGACCGAGCAGGGCGCCGAG
CTGTCCAACGAGGAGCGCAACCTGCTCTCCGTGGCCTACAAGAACGTGGTCGGGGGCCGCAGGTCCGCCT
GGAGGGTCATCTCTAGCATCGAGCAGAAGACCGACACCTCCGACAAGAAGTTGCAGCTGATTAAGGACTA
TCGGGAGAAAGTGGAGTCCGAGCTGAGATCCATCTGCACCACGGTGCTGGAATTGTTGGATAAATATTTA
ATAGCCAATGCAACTAATCCAGAGAGTAAGGTCTTCTATCTGAAAATGAAGGGTGATTACTTCCGGTACC
TTGCTGAAGTTGCGTGTGGTGATGATCGAAAACAAACGATAGATAATTCCCAAGGAGCTTACCAAGAGGC
ATTTGATATAAGCAAGAAAGAGATGCAACCCACACACCCAATCCGCCTGGGGCTTGCTCTTAACTTTTCT
GTATTTTACTATGAGATTCTTAATAACCCAGAGCTTGCCTGCACGCTGGCTAAAACGGCTTTTGATGAGG
CCATTGCTGAACTTGATACACTGAATGAAGACTCATACAAAGACAGCACCCTCATCATGCAGTTGCTTAG
AGACAAC
