>Addgene plasmid #107611 | pCDNA3.1neo-14-3-3-CLuc | depositor partial sequence | sequence record 204334 | BGHReverse
CACGGCGATCTTTCCGCCCTTCTTGGCCTTTATGAGGATCTCTCTGATTTTTCTTGCGTCGAGTTTTCCG
GTAAGACCTTTCGGTACTTCGTCCACAAACACAACTCCTCCGCGCAACTTTTTCGCGGTTGTTACTTGAC
TGGCGACGTAATCCACGATCTCTTTTTCCGTCATCGTCTTTCCGTGCTCCAAAACAACAACGGCGGCGGG
AAGTTCACCGGCGTCATCGTCGGGAAGACCTGCGACACCTGCGTCGAAGATGTTGGGGTGTTGGAGCAAG
ATGGATTCCAATTCAGCGGGAGCCACCTGATAGCCTTTGTACTTAATCAGAGACTTCAGGCGGTCAACGA
TGAAGAAGTGTTCGTCTTCGTCCCAGTAAGCTATGTCTCCAGAATGTAGCCATCCATCCTTGTCAATCAA
GGCGTTGGTCGCTTCCGGATTGTTTACATAACCGGACATAATCATAGGACCACTACCTCCTCCTCCGTTT
TCAGCCCCTTCTGCCGCATCACATTCTTCTCCTGCACTGTCTGATGTCCAAAGTGTTAGGTTGTCTCTAA
GCAACTGCATGATGAGGGTGCTGTCTTTGTATGAGTCTTCATTCAGTGTATCAAGTTCAGCAATGGCCTC
ATCAAAAGCCGTTTTAGCCAGCGTGCAGGCAAGCTCTGGGTTATTAAGAATCTCATAGTAAAATACAGAA
AAGTTAAGAGCAAGCCCCAGGCGGATTGGGTGTGTGGGTTGCATC
